Addgene plasmid #67466: pDEST47-ARL8A
Purpose: Mammalian expression of hArl8 with stop codon (native expression)
Depositing lab: Richard Kahn. Depositing organization: Emory University. Publication: Tool box: Plasmids for the expression or knockdown of human ARF Family GTPases (ARF/ARL/SAR) and their co-expression in bacteria with N-myristoyltransferases. Kerr SC, Kahn RA. Cell Logist. 2015 Sep 21;5(3):e1090523. doi: 10.1080/21592799.2015.1090523. eCollection 2015 Jul-Sep. PubMed 27057421.
Backbone
  Vector backbone: pcDNA-DEST47
  Backbone manufacturer: Life Technologies
  Vector type: Mammalian Expression
  Selectable markers: Neomycin (select with G418)
Growth in bacteria
  Bacterial resistance: Ampicillin, 100 μg/mL
  Growth temperature: 37°C
  Growth strain: DH5alpha
  Copy number: High Copy
Gene/Insert
  Gene/Insert name: ARL8A (alt name: pRK14s-D47)
  Species: H. sapiens (human)
  Entrez Gene: ARL8A (a.k.a. ARL10B, GIE2)
  Promoter: CMV
  Cloning method: Gateway Cloning
  Sequencing primers: 5′ CMV-F; 3′ GFP-R
Terms and licenses: Academic/Nonprofit Terms; Industry Terms: Not Available to Industry
Depositor comments: Note that the insert contains its native stop codon and does not produce a fusion protein with GFP.
How to cite: pDEST47-ARL8A was a gift from Richard Kahn (Addgene plasmid # 67466 ; http://n2t.net/addgene:67466 ; RRID:Addgene_67466)
