[The description below was written by a language model from this plasmid's Addgene catalogue record.]
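Description:
pDEST47-ARL8A is a mammalian expression plasmid built on the commercial pcDNA-DEST47 Gateway destination backbone. It carries the human ARL8A open reading frame (also known as ARL10B or GIE2), which encodes a member of the ARF-like family of small GTPases. The insert was introduced by Gateway recombination and sits downstream of the CMV promoter, a strong constitutive viral promoter widely used for high-level expression in transfected mammalian cells. In bacteria the plasmid is maintained at high copy number under ampicillin selection. In mammalian cells a neomycin resistance marker allows G418 selection, so stable lines can be derived in addition to transient transfection.

The key design point concerns the C-terminal GFP coding sequence that the DEST47 backbone places downstream of the Gateway cassette. This arrangement would normally give an insert-GFP fusion. Here the ARL8A insert keeps its native stop codon, so translation ends at the natural C-terminus and no GFP fusion is made. The product is untagged, native ARL8A. This avoids any effect of a bulky fluorescent tag on the protein, but it also means expression must be detected by means other than GFP fluorescence.

The construct belongs to a plasmid toolbox for expressing or knocking down human ARF family GTPases (ARF, ARL and SAR proteins). It is intended for expression of unmodified ARL8A in mammalian cells. No feature table was supplied, so details such as the origin of replication, polyadenylation signal and recombination site scars are not documented in the record.
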