>Addgene plasmid #67466 | pDEST47-ARL8A | addgene partial sequence | sequence record 118196 | GFPfusionREV 5'-CTCCACTGACAGAAAATTTG-3'
AGAATTGGGACAACTCCAGTGAAAAGTTCTTCTCCTTTGCTAGCCATTCTAGATCGAACCACTTTGTACA
AGAAAGCTGGGTCCTATCAGCTTCTCCGTGACTTCGAGTGTTGAATAAGCCACTGTAGGGTGATGTCAAT
GTTGTCCTTTTCTTTGCAAGAGATGGAGTAGCAGCAGATCTCTCGGTCCTGGATGGCAGACAGATTCATT
TTCTCAATCAGCTCCTTCTCATCCAATGCTCCCGGAAGGTCTCGCTTGTTACCCAGGACTAAGACCGGGA
TGCCCTGCAGCTGAGGTTTGTCCAGTAGGTTGTGGAGCTCGTTCTTAGAGGCCTCAATCTTCTCCTGGTC
AGCAGCATCCACCATGTACACGATGGCGCTCACTCCTCGGCAGTAGCGCTCCCACATGCTGCGGAAACGC
GGCTGTCCCCCAATGTCCCAGAGCTTGATAGTCACATTCCCTTTGGTGATTTTGCGCATGTTGAAACCCA
CGGTGGGGATCATGTCCTCGTTGAACTGTCCTGACGCGATCACGTTGACGAAGGTGGTCTTGCCCGAGTA
CTGAAGCCCGACCAGCGTGAGCTCCATCTCCTCCTTCCAGAATAGGGCCTTGAACCAGTCCAGCAGCTTG
TTGAACAAAGCGATCATGGTTCTATCTCCTTCTAAGCCTGCTTTTTTGTACAAACTTGTTTGATCAAGCT
TAACTAGCCAGCTTGGGTCTCCCTATAGTGAGTCGTATTAATTTCGATAAGCCAGTAAGCAGTGGGTTCT
CTAGTTAGCCAGAGAGCTCTGCTTATATAGACCTCCCACCGTACACGCCTACCGCCCATTTGCGTCAATG
GGGCGGAGTTGTTACGACATTTTGGAAAGTCCCGTTGATTTTGGTGCCAAAAACAAAACTCCCCATTGAC
GTCAATGGGGTGGAGACTTGGAAA
